Addgene plasmid #197780: pMC-1-OsU6-X
Purpose: Phytobrick (MoClo) Level 0 Part
Depositing lab: Daniel Voytas. Depositing organization: University of Minnesota. Publication: An extensible vector toolkit and parts library for advanced engineering of plant genomes. Chamness JC, Kumar J, Cruz AJ, Rhuby E, Holum MJ, Cody JP, Tibebu R, Gamo ME, Starker CG, Zhang F, Voytas DF. Plant Genome. 2023 Mar 9:e20312. doi: 10.1002/tpg2.20312. PubMed 36896468.
Backbone
  Vector backbone: pMC-1-ccdB-11
  Backbone manufacturer: Self-made
  Vector type: Plant Expression
Growth in bacteria
  Bacterial resistance: Spectinomycin, 50 μg/mL
  Growth temperature: 37°C
  Growth strain: DH5alpha
  Copy number: High Copy
Gene/Insert
  Gene/Insert name: OsU6 promoter for sgRNA assembly
  Species: Oryza sativa
  Insert size (bp): 246
  Cloning method: Restriction Enzyme; 5′ cloning site Unknown (unknown if destroyed)
Terms and licenses: Academic/Nonprofit Terms; Industry Terms: Not Available to Industry
Depositor comments: Please visit https://doi.org/10.1101/2022.10.15.511792 for bioRxiv preprint.
How to cite: pMC-1-OsU6-X was a gift from Daniel Voytas (Addgene plasmid # 197780 ; http://n2t.net/addgene:197780 ; RRID:Addgene_197780)
