[The description below was written by a language model from this plasmid's Addgene catalogue record and pLannotate feature annotations shown in this document.]
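Description:
pMC-1-OsU6-X is a Level 0 Phytobrick part plasmid from a MoClo-style (Golden Gate) modular cloning toolkit for plant genome engineering. It is built on the self-made pMC-1-ccdB-11 backbone, whose name suggests a ccdB counter-selection cassette that is displaced when a part is installed, although the record does not spell this out. At about 2.5 kb the plasmid is compact. It replicates in E. coli at high copy from a ColE1/pUC-type origin and is selected with spectinomycin through an aadA aminoglycoside adenylyltransferase gene, which sits downstream of a bla-type (AmpR) promoter. The short annotated fragments of an integrase, a gentamicin acetyltransferase, lacI and the RSF origin are only tens of bases long. They are most likely remnants carried along with the resistance cassette and backbone segments rather than functional elements.

The payload is a 246 bp U6 small nuclear RNA promoter from rice (Oryza sativa), catalogued as a part for sgRNA assembly. U6 promoters recruit RNA polymerase III and are widely used to drive short, uncapped, non-polyadenylated transcripts such as CRISPR guide RNAs, and a rice U6 promoter is the kind of element normally chosen for monocot hosts. The automated feature table does not annotate this insert; it presumably lies in the unannotated region between the lacI fragment and the AmpR promoter. The flanking cloning sites and overhangs are not stated in the record. Although it is classed as a plant expression vector, the plasmid is not an expression construct on its own. It serves as a storage and donor module from which the promoter is combined with guide scaffold and other parts into higher-level guide RNA expression units for plant genome editing.
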