Features (pLannotate 1.2.2; 7 found; start..end, strand, type, name):
      1..23      +  rep_origin     RSF ori (fragment): Plasmids containing the RSF 1030 origin of replication can be propagated in E. coli cells that contain additional plasmids with compatible origins.
     25..74      +  CDS            lacI (fragment): lac repressor; lacI; The lac repressor binds to the lac operator to inhibit transcription in E. coli. This inhibition can be relieved by adding lactose or isopropyl-β-D-thiogalactopyranoside (IPTG).
    457..561     +  promoter       AmpR promoter: bla
    552..632     -  CDS            int (fragment): INT2_ECOLX - Protein inferred from homology: Swiss-Prot protein existence level 3. Putative integrase believed to be involved in the insertion of antibiotic resistance genes into plasmids and transposons. From Escherichia coli.
    720..776     +  CDS            GmR (fragment): gentamycin acetyltransferase; aacC1; confers resistance to gentamycin
    783..1571    +  CDS            aadA: S3AD_ECOLX - Experimental evidence at protein level: Swiss-Prot protein existence level 1. Mediates bacterial resistance to the antibiotics streptomycin and spectinomycin. From Escherichia coli.
   1745..2333    +  rep_origin     ori: high-copy-number ColE1/pMB1/pBR322/pUC origin of replication
>Addgene plasmid #197780 | pMC-1-OsU6-X | addgene full sequence | sequence record 391098 | Addgene NGS Result
GTCAGTGAGCGAGGAAGCGGAAGAGCGCCCAATACGCAAACCGCCTCTCCCCGCGCGTTGGCCGATTCAT
TAATCACTCTGTGGTCTCAGGAGGATCATGAACCAACGGCCTGGCTGTATTTGGTGGTTGTGTAGGGAGA
TGGGGAGAAGAAAAGCCCGATTCTCTTCGCTGTGATGGGCTGGATGCATGCGGGGGAGCGGGAGGCCCAA
GTACGTGCACGGTGAGCGGCCCACAGGGCGAGTGTGAGCGCGAGAGGCGGGAGGAACAGTTTAGTACCAC
ATTGCCCAGCTAACTCGAACGCGACCAACTTATAAACCCGCGCGCTGTCGCTTGTTGAGACCACGAAGTG
GCTCTTCAGTGGACGAAAGGGCCTCGTGATACGCCTATTTTTATAGGTTAATGTCATGATAATAATGGTT
TCTTAGACGTCAGGTGGCACTTTTCGGGGAAATGTGCGCGGAACCCCTATTTGTTTATTTTTCTAAATAC
ATTCAAATATGTATCCGCTCATGAGACAATAACCCTGATAAATGCTTCAATAATATTGAAAAAGGAAGAG
TATGCGCTCACGCAACTGGTCCAGAACCTTGACCGAACGCAGCGGTGGTAACGGCGCAGTGGCGGTTTTC
ATGGCTTGTTATGACTGTTTTTTTTTGGGGTACAGTCTATGCCTCGGGCATCCAAGCAGCAAGCGCGTTA
CGCCGTGGGTCGATGTTTGATGTTATGGAGCAGCAACGATGTTACGCAGCAGGGCAGTCGCCCTAAAACA
AAGTTAAACATCATGAGGGAAGCGGTGATCGCCGAAGTATCGACTCAACTATCAGAGGTAGTTGGCGTCA
TCGAGCGCCATCTCGAACCGACGTTGCTGGCCGTACATTTGTACGGCTCCGCAGTGGATGGCGGCCTGAA
GCCACACAGCGATATTGATTTGCTGGTTACGGTGACCGTAAGGCTTGATGAAACAACGCGGCGAGCTTTG
ATCAACGACCTTTTGGAAACTTCGGCTTCCCCTGGAGAGAGCGAGATTCTCCGCGCTGTAGAAGTCACCA
TTGTTGTGCACGACGACATCATTCCGTGGCGTTATCCAGCTAAGCGCGAACTGCAATTTGGAGAATGGCA
GCGCAATGACATTCTTGCAGGTATCTTCGAGCCAGCCACGATCGACATTGATCTGGCTATCTTGCTGACA
AAAGCAAGAGAACATAGCGTTGCCTTGGTAGGTCCAGCGGCGGAGGAACTCTTTGATCCGGTTCCTGAAC
AGGATCTATTTGAGGCGCTAAATGAAACCTTAACGCTATGGAACTCGCCGCCCGACTGGGCTGGCGATGA
GCGAAATGTAGTGCTTACGTTGTCCCGCATTTGGTACAGCGCAGTAACCGGCAAAATCGCGCCGAAGGAT
GTCGCTGCCGACTGGGCAATGGAGCGCCTGCCGGCCCAGTATCAGCCCGTCATACTTGAAGCTAGACAGG
CTTATCTTGGACAAGAAGAAGATCGCTTGGCCTCGCGCGCAGATCAGTTGGAAGAATTTGTCCATTACGT
AAAAGGCGAGATCACCAAGGTAGTCGGCAAATAACTGTCAGACCAAGTTTACTCATATATACTTTAGATT
GATTTAAAACTTCATTTTTAATTTAAAAGGATCTAGGTGAAGATCCTTTTTGATAATCTCATGACCAAAA
TCCCTTAACGTGAGTTTTCGTTCCACTGAGCGTCAGACCCCGTAGAAAAGATCAAAGGATCTTCTTGAGA
TCCTTTTTTTCTGCGCGTAATCTGCTGCTTGCAAACAAAAAAACCACCGCTACCAGCGGTGGTTTGTTTG
CCGGATCAAGAGCTACCAACTCTTTTTCCGAAGGTAACTGGCTTCAGCAGAGCGCAGATACCAAATACTG
TTCTTCTAGTGTAGCCGTAGTTAGGCCACCACTTCAAGAACTCTGTAGCACCGCCTACATACCTCGCTCT
GCTAATCCTGTTACCAGTGGCTGCTGCCAGTGGCGATAAGTCGTGTCTTACCGGGTTGGACTCAAGACGA
TAGTTACCGGATAAGGCGCAGCGGTCGGGCTGAACGGGGGGTTCGTGCACACAGCCCAGCTTGGAGCGAA
CGACCTACACCGAACTGAGATACCTACAGCGTGAGCTATGAGAAAGCGCCACGCTTCCCGAAGGGAGAAA
GGCGGACAGGTATCCGGTAAGCGGCAGGGTCGGAACAGGAGAGCGCACGAGGGAGCTTCCAGGGGGAAAC
GCCTGGTATCTTTATAGTCCTGTCGGGTTTCGCCACCTCTGACTTGAGCGTCGATTTTTGTGATGCTCGT
CAGGGGGGCGGAGCCTATGGAAAAACGCCAGCAACGCGGCCTTTTTACGGTTCCTGGCCTTTTGCTGGCC
TTTTGCTCACATGTTCTTTCCTGCGTTATCCCCTGATTCTGTGGATAACCGTATTACCGCCTTTGAGTGA
GCTGATACCGCTCGCCGCAGCCGAACGACCGAGCGCAGCGA
